Addgene plasmid #108896: p3E-APEX2-P2A-EGFP
Purpose: Multisite gateway vector for 3' tagging with APEX2 (includes cytoplasmic GFP reporter)
Depositing lab: Rob Parton. Publication: Ultrastructural localisation of protein interactions using conditionally stable nanobodies. Ariotti N, Rae J, Giles N, Martel N, Sierecki E, Gambin Y, Hall TE, Parton RG. PLoS Biol. 2018 Apr 5;16(4):e2005473. doi: 10.1371/journal.pbio.2005473. eCollection 2018 Apr. PubMed 29621251.
Backbone
  Vector backbone: pDONR P2R-p3
  Backbone manufacturer: Invitrogen
  Vector type: Multisite gateway
Growth in bacteria
  Bacterial resistance: Kanamycin, 50 μg/mL
  Growth temperature: 37°C
  Growth strain: DH5alpha
  Copy number: High Copy
Gene/Insert
  Gene/Insert name: APEX2-P2A-EGFP
  Species: Synthetic
Terms and licenses: Academic/Nonprofit Terms; Industry Terms: Not Available to Industry
How to cite: p3E-APEX2-P2A-EGFP was a gift from Rob Parton (Addgene plasmid # 108896 ; http://n2t.net/addgene:108896 ; RRID:Addgene_108896)
