[The description below was written by a language model from this plasmid's Addgene catalogue record and pLannotate feature annotations shown in this document.]
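Description:
p3E-APEX2-P2A-EGFP is a 3' entry clone for MultiSite Gateway assembly, built in the Invitrogen pDONR P2R-P3 backbone. It is a small (about 4.2 kb) bacterial plasmid, propagated in E. coli from a high-copy ColE1/pUC-type origin and selected with kanamycin through an aminoglycoside phosphotransferase (KanR) gene. rrnB T1 and T2 terminators sit upstream of the cloning region to insulate it from read-through transcription. A T7 promoter and short lacI and lacZα fragments are backbone remnants. Both the depositor sequence and the repository's sequencing result are the same length and show the same features in the same order, differing only in where numbering starts.

The synthetic insert is flanked by Gateway recombination sites: attR2 on the upstream side and, downstream, a site annotated as an attB3 core overlapping an attL fragment, consistent with the attL3 expected in a 3' entry clone. These sites let LR recombination place the cassette as the last element behind a 5' promoter module and a middle-entry coding sequence in a destination vector. The cassette encodes APEX2, the engineered monomeric soybean ascorbate peroxidase used as a genetically encoded tag for electron microscopy and proximity labelling. This is followed by a P2A ribosome-skipping peptide and EGFP. When assembled in frame, the protein of interest carries APEX2 at its C-terminus, while EGFP is released as a separate cytoplasmic protein that marks expressing cells without being attached to the fusion. The entry clone carries no eukaryotic promoter or polyadenylation signal in the annotations, so these must be supplied by the other assembly components. The associated publication concerns ultrastructural localisation of protein interactions.
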