Features (pLannotate 1.2.2; 13 found; start..end, strand, type, name):
    121..213     +  CDS            lacI (fragment): lac repressor; lacI; The lac repressor binds to the lac operator to inhibit transcription in E. coli. This inhibition can be relieved by adding lactose or isopropyl-β-D-thiogalactopyranoside (IPTG).
    268..295     -  terminator     rrnB T2 terminator: transcription terminator T2 from the E. coli rrnB gene
    427..470     +  terminator     rrnB T1 terminator: Escherichia coli rrnB; transcription terminator T1 from the E. coli rrnB gene
    517..553     -  CDS            lacZα (fragment): LacZα fragment of β-galactosidase; lacZ fragment
    624..748     -  protein_bind   attR2: mutant version of attR; recombination site for the Gateway® LR reaction LR Clonase™
    753..1499    +  CDS            APEX2: soybean ascorbate peroxidase, engineered to serve as a monomeric tag for electron microscopy and live-cell proteomics (Lam et al., 2015) more active than the original APEX due to the A134P mutation
   1509..1565    +  CDS            P2A: 2A peptide from porcine teschovirus-1 polyprotein Eukaryotic ribosomes fail to insert a peptide bond between the Gly and Pro residues, yielding separate polypeptides.
   1584..2300    +  CDS            EGFP: the original enhanced GFP (Yang et al., 1996) mammalian codon-optimized
   2306..2326    -  protein_bind   attB3: mutant version of attB; core recombination site for the Gateway® BP reaction BP Clonase™
   2317..2402    -  protein_bind   attL1 (fragment): mutant version of attL; recombination site for the Gateway® LR reaction LR Clonase™
   2439..2457    -  promoter       T7 promoter: promoter for bacteriophage T7 RNA polymerase
   2591..3400    +  CDS            KanR: aminoglycoside phosphotransferase; aph(3')-Ia; confers resistance to kanamycin in bacteria or G418 (Geneticin®) in eukaryotes
   3547..4135    +  rep_origin     ori: high-copy-number ColE1/pMB1/pBR322/pUC origin of replication
>Addgene plasmid #108896 | p3E-APEX2-P2A-EGFP | depositor full sequence | sequence record 205180 | p3E-APEX2-P2A-EGFP sequence 4197 bps
CTTTCCTGCGTTATCCCCTGATTCTGTGGATAACCGTATTACCGCCTTTGAGTGAGCTGATACCGCTCGC
CGCAGCCGAACGACCGAGCGCAGCGAGTCAGTGAGCGAGGAAGCGGAAGAGCGCCCAATACGCAAACCGC
CTCTCCCCGCGCGTTGGCCGATTCATTAATGCAGCTGGCACGACAGGTTTCCCGACTGGAAAGCGGGCAG
TGAGCGCAACGCAATTAATACGCGTACCGCTAGCCAGGAAGAGTTTGTAGAAACGCAAAAAGGCCATCCG
TCAGGATGGCCTTCTGCTTAGTTTGATGCCTGGCAGTTTATGGCGGGCGTCCTGCCCGCCACCCTCCGGG
CCGTTGCTTCACAACGTTCAAATCCGCTCCCGGCGGATTTGTCCTACTCAGGAGAGCGTTCACCGACAAA
CAACAGATAAAACGAAAGGCCCAGTCTTCCGACTGAGCCTTTCGTTTTATTTGATGCCTGGCAGTTCCCT
ACTCTCGCGTTAACGCTAGCATGGATGTTTTCCCAGTCACGACGTTGTAAAACGACGGCCAGTCTTAAGC
TCGGGCCCTGCAGCTCTAGAGCTCGAATTCTACAGGTCACTAATACCATCTAAGTAGTTGGTTCATAGTG
ACTGCATATGTTGTGTTTTACAGTATTATGTAGTCTGTTTTTTATGCAAAATCTAATTTAATATATTGAT
ATTTATATCATTTTACGTTTCTCGTTCAACTTTCTTGTACAAAGTGGTCGACGGAAAGTCTTACCCAACT
GTGAGTGCTGATTACCAGGACGCCGTTGAGAAGGCGAAGAAGAAGCTCAGAGGCTTCATCGCTGAGAAGA
GATGCGCTCCTCTAATGCTCCGTTTGGCATTCCACTCTGCTGGAACCTTTGACAAGGGCACGAAGACCGG
TGGACCCTTCGGAACCATCAAGCACCCTGCCGAACTGGCTCACAGCGCTAACAACGGTCTTGACATCGCT
GTTAGGCTTTTGGAGCCACTCAAGGCGGAGTTCCCTATTTTGAGCTACGCCGATTTCTACCAGTTGGCTG
GCGTTGTTGCCGTTGAGGTCACGGGTGGACCTAAGGTTCCATTCCACCCTGGAAGAGAGGACAAGCCTGA
GCCACCACCAGAGGGTCGCTTGCCCGATCCCACTAAGGGTTCTGACCATTTGAGAGATGTGTTTGGCAAA
GCTATGGGGCTTACTGACCAAGATATCGTTGCTCTATCTGGGGGTCACACTATTGGAGCTGCACACAAGG
AGCGTTCTGGATTTGAGGGTCCCTGGACCTCTAATCCTCTTATTTTCGACAACTCATACTTCACGGAGTT
GTTGAGTGGTGAGAAGGAAGGTCTCCTTCAGCTACCTTCTGACAAGGCTCTTTTGTCTGACCCTGTATTC
CGCCCTCTCGTTGACAAATATGCAGCGGACGAAGATGCCTTCTTTGCTGATTACGCTGAGGCTCACCAAA
AGCTTTCCGAGCTTGGGTTTGCTGATGCCGGATCCGGAGCCACGAACTTCTCTCTGTTAAAGCAAGCAGG
AGACGTGGAAGAAAACCCCGGTCCTGCTCCTGGAAGCGGTACCGTGAGCAAGGGCGAGGAGCTGTTCACC
GGGGTGGTGCCCATCCTGGTCGAGCTGGACGGCGACGTAAACGGCCACAAGTTCAGCGTGTCCGGCGAGG
GCGAGGGCGATGCCACCTACGGCAAGCTGACCCTGAAGTTCATCTGCACCACCGGCAAGCTGCCCGTGCC
CTGGCCCACCCTCGTGACCACCCTGACCTACGGCGTGCAGTGCTTCAGCCGCTACCCCGACCACATGAAG
CAGCACGACTTCTTCAAGTCCGCCATGCCCGAAGGCTACGTCCAGGAGCGCACCATCTTCTTCAAGGACG
ACGGCAACTACAAGACCCGCGCCGAGGTGAAGTTCGAGGGCGACACCCTGGTGAACCGCATCGAGCTGAA
GGGCATCGACTTCAAGGAGGACGGCAACATCCTGGGGCACAAGCTGGAGTACAACTACAACAGCCACAAC
GTCTATATCATGGCCGACAAGCAGAAGAACGGCATCAAGGTGAACTTCAAGATCCGCCACAACATCGAGG
ACGGCAGCGTGCAGCTCGCCGACCACTACCAGCAGAACACCCCCATCGGCGACGGCCCCGTGCTGCTGCC
CGACAACCACTACCTGAGCACCCAGTCCGCCCTGAGCAAAGACCCCAACGAGAAGCGCGATCACATGGTC
CTGCTGGAGTTCGTGACCGCCGCCGGGATCACTCTCGGCATGGACGAGCTGTACAAGTAACTAGTCAACT
TTATTATACAAAGTTGGCATTATAAAAAAGCATTGCTTATCAATTTGTTGCAACGAACAGGTCACTATCA
GTCAAAATAAAATCATTATTTGGAGCTCCATGGTAGCGTTAACGCGGCCGCGATATCCCCTATAGTGAGT
CGTATTACATGGTCATAGCTGTTTCCTGGCAGCTCTGGCCCGTGTCTCAAAATCTCTGATGTTACATTGC
ACAAGATAAAAATATATCATCATGAACAATAAAACTGTCTGCTTACATAAACAGTAATACAAGGGGTGTT
ATGAGCCATATTCAACGGGAAACGTCGAGGCCGCGATTAAATTCCAACATGGATGCTGATTTATATGGGT
ATAAATGGGCTCGCGATAATGTCGGGCAATCAGGTGCGACAATCTATCGCTTGTATGGGAAGCCCGATGC
GCCAGAGTTGTTTCTGAAACATGGCAAAGGTAGCGTTGCCAATGATGTTACAGATGAGATGGTCAGACTA
AACTGGCTGACGGAATTTATGCCTCTTCCGACCATCAAGCATTTTATCCGTACTCCTGATGATGCATGGT
TACTCACCACTGCGATCCCCGGAAAAACAGCATTCCAGGTATTAGAAGAATATCCTGATTCAGGTGAAAA
TATTGTTGATGCGCTGGCAGTGTTCCTGCGCCGGTTGCATTCGATTCCTGTTTGTAATTGTCCTTTTAAC
AGCGATCGCGTATTTCGTCTCGCTCAGGCGCAATCACGAATGAATAACGGTTTGGTTGATGCGAGTGATT
TTGATGACGAGCGTAATGGCTGGCCTGTTGAACAAGTCTGGAAAGAAATGCATAAACTTTTGCCATTCTC
ACCGGATTCAGTCGTCACTCATGGTGATTTCTCACTTGATAACCTTATTTTTGACGAGGGGAAATTAATA
GGTTGTATTGATGTTGGACGAGTCGGAATCGCAGACCGATACCAGGATCTTGCCATCCTATGGAACTGCC
TCGGTGAGTTTTCTCCTTCATTACAGAAACGGCTTTTTCAAAAATATGGTATTGATAATCCTGATATGAA
TAAATTGCAGTTTCATTTGATGCTCGATGAGTTTTTCTAATCAGAATTGGTTAATTGGTTGTAACACTGG
CAGAGCATTACGCTGACTTGACGGGACGGCGCAAGCTCATGACCAAAATCCCTTAACGTGAGTTACGCGT
CGTTCCACTGAGCGTCAGACCCCGTAGAAAAGATCAAAGGATCTTCTTGAGATCCTTTTTTTCTGCGCGT
AATCTGCTGCTTGCAAACAAAAAAACCACCGCTACCAGCGGTGGTTTGTTTGCCGGATCAAGAGCTACCA
ACTCTTTTTCCGAAGGTAACTGGCTTCAGCAGAGCGCAGATACCAAATACTGTCCTTCTAGTGTAGCCGT
AGTTAGGCCACCACTTCAAGAACTCTGTAGCACCGCCTACATACCTCGCTCTGCTAATCCTGTTACCAGT
GGCTGCTGCCAGTGGCGATAAGTCGTGTCTTACCGGGTTGGACTCAAGACGATAGTTACCGGATAAGGCG
CAGCGGTCGGGCTGAACGGGGGGTTCGTGCACACAGCCCAGCTTGGAGCGAACGACCTACACCGAACTGA
GATACCTACAGCGTGAGCATTGAGAAAGCGCCACGCTTCCCGAAGGGAGAAAGGCGGACAGGTATCCGGT
AAGCGGCAGGGTCGGAACAGGAGAGCGCACGAGGGAGCTTCCAGGGGGAAACGCCTGGTATCTTTATAGT
CCTGTCGGGTTTCGCCACCTCTGACTTGAGCGTCGATTTTTGTGATGCTCGTCAGGGGGGCGGAGCCTAT
GGAAAAACGCCAGCAACGCGGCCTTTTTACGGTTCCTGGCCTTTTGCTGGCCTTTTGCTCACATGTT
