Features (pLannotate 1.2.2; 13 found; start..end, strand, type, name):
     52..798     +  CDS            APEX2: soybean ascorbate peroxidase, engineered to serve as a monomeric tag for electron microscopy and live-cell proteomics (Lam et al., 2015) more active than the original APEX due to the A134P mutation
    808..864     +  CDS            P2A: 2A peptide from porcine teschovirus-1 polyprotein Eukaryotic ribosomes fail to insert a peptide bond between the Gly and Pro residues, yielding separate polypeptides.
    883..1599    +  CDS            EGFP: the original enhanced GFP (Yang et al., 1996) mammalian codon-optimized
   1605..1625    -  protein_bind   attB3: mutant version of attB; core recombination site for the Gateway® BP reaction BP Clonase™
   1616..1701    -  protein_bind   attL1 (fragment): mutant version of attL; recombination site for the Gateway® LR reaction LR Clonase™
   1738..1756    -  promoter       T7 promoter: promoter for bacteriophage T7 RNA polymerase
   1890..2699    +  CDS            KanR: aminoglycoside phosphotransferase; aph(3')-Ia; confers resistance to kanamycin in bacteria or G418 (Geneticin®) in eukaryotes
   2846..3434    +  rep_origin     ori: high-copy-number ColE1/pMB1/pBR322/pUC origin of replication
   3617..3709    +  CDS            lacI (fragment): lac repressor; lacI; The lac repressor binds to the lac operator to inhibit transcription in E. coli. This inhibition can be relieved by adding lactose or isopropyl-β-D-thiogalactopyranoside (IPTG).
   3764..3791    -  terminator     rrnB T2 terminator: transcription terminator T2 from the E. coli rrnB gene
   3923..3966    +  terminator     rrnB T1 terminator: Escherichia coli rrnB; transcription terminator T1 from the E. coli rrnB gene
   4013..4049    -  CDS            lacZα (fragment): LacZα fragment of β-galactosidase; lacZ fragment
   4120..47      -  protein_bind   attR2 (across the origin): mutant version of attR; recombination site for the Gateway® LR reaction LR Clonase™
>Addgene plasmid #108896 | p3E-APEX2-P2A-EGFP | addgene full sequence | sequence record 220627 | Addgene NGS Result
TTTATATCATTTTACGTTTCTCGTTCAACTTTCTTGTACAAAGTGGTCGACGGAAAGTCTTACCCAACTG
TGAGTGCTGATTACCAGGACGCCGTTGAGAAGGCGAAGAAGAAGCTCAGAGGCTTCATCGCTGAGAAGAG
ATGCGCTCCTCTAATGCTCCGTTTGGCATTCCACTCTGCTGGAACCTTTGACAAGGGCACGAAGACCGGT
GGACCCTTCGGAACCATCAAGCACCCTGCCGAACTGGCTCACAGCGCTAACAACGGTCTTGACATCGCTG
TTAGGCTTTTGGAGCCACTCAAGGCGGAGTTCCCTATTTTGAGCTACGCCGATTTCTACCAGTTGGCTGG
CGTTGTTGCCGTTGAGGTCACGGGTGGACCTAAGGTTCCATTCCACCCTGGAAGAGAGGACAAGCCTGAG
CCACCACCAGAGGGTCGCTTGCCCGATCCCACTAAGGGTTCTGACCATTTGAGAGATGTGTTTGGCAAAG
CTATGGGGCTTACTGACCAAGATATCGTTGCTCTATCTGGGGGTCACACTATTGGAGCTGCACACAAGGA
GCGTTCTGGATTTGAGGGTCCCTGGACCTCTAATCCTCTTATTTTCGACAACTCATACTTCACGGAGTTG
TTGAGTGGTGAGAAGGAAGGTCTCCTTCAGCTACCTTCTGACAAGGCTCTTTTGTCTGACCCTGTATTCC
GCCCTCTCGTTGACAAATATGCAGCGGACGAAGATGCCTTCTTTGCTGATTACGCTGAGGCTCACCAAAA
GCTTTCCGAGCTTGGGTTTGCTGATGCCGGATCCGGAGCCACGAACTTCTCTCTGTTAAAGCAAGCAGGA
GACGTGGAAGAAAACCCCGGTCCTGCTCCTGGAAGCGGTACCGTGAGCAAGGGCGAGGAGCTGTTCACCG
GGGTGGTGCCCATCCTGGTCGAGCTGGACGGCGACGTAAACGGCCACAAGTTCAGCGTGTCCGGCGAGGG
CGAGGGCGATGCCACCTACGGCAAGCTGACCCTGAAGTTCATCTGCACCACCGGCAAGCTGCCCGTGCCC
TGGCCCACCCTCGTGACCACCCTGACCTACGGCGTGCAGTGCTTCAGCCGCTACCCCGACCACATGAAGC
AGCACGACTTCTTCAAGTCCGCCATGCCCGAAGGCTACGTCCAGGAGCGCACCATCTTCTTCAAGGACGA
CGGCAACTACAAGACCCGCGCCGAGGTGAAGTTCGAGGGCGACACCCTGGTGAACCGCATCGAGCTGAAG
GGCATCGACTTCAAGGAGGACGGCAACATCCTGGGGCACAAGCTGGAGTACAACTACAACAGCCACAACG
TCTATATCATGGCCGACAAGCAGAAGAACGGCATCAAGGTGAACTTCAAGATCCGCCACAACATCGAGGA
CGGCAGCGTGCAGCTCGCCGACCACTACCAGCAGAACACCCCCATCGGCGACGGCCCCGTGCTGCTGCCC
GACAACCACTACCTGAGCACCCAGTCCGCCCTGAGCAAAGACCCCAACGAGAAGCGCGATCACATGGTCC
TGCTGGAGTTCGTGACCGCCGCCGGGATCACTCTCGGCATGGACGAGCTGTACAAGTAACTAGTCAACTT
TATTATACAAAGTTGGCATTATAAAAAAGCATTGCTTATCAATTTGTTGCAACGAACAGGTCACTATCAG
TCAAAATAAAATCATTATTTGGAGCTCCATGGTAGCGTTAACGCGGCCGCGATATCCCCTATAGTGAGTC
GTATTACATGGTCATAGCTGTTTCCTGGCAGCTCTGGCCCGTGTCTCAAAATCTCTGATGTTACATTGCA
CAAGATAAAAATATATCATCATGAACAATAAAACTGTCTGCTTACATAAACAGTAATACAAGGGGTGTTA
TGAGCCATATTCAACGGGAAACGTCGAGGCCGCGATTAAATTCCAACATGGATGCTGATTTATATGGGTA
TAAATGGGCTCGCGATAATGTCGGGCAATCAGGTGCGACAATCTATCGCTTGTATGGGAAGCCCGATGCG
CCAGAGTTGTTTCTGAAACATGGCAAAGGTAGCGTTGCCAATGATGTTACAGATGAGATGGTCAGACTAA
ACTGGCTGACGGAATTTATGCCTCTTCCGACCATCAAGCATTTTATCCGTACTCCTGATGATGCATGGTT
ACTCACCACTGCGATCCCCGGAAAAACAGCATTCCAGGTATTAGAAGAATATCCTGATTCAGGTGAAAAT
ATTGTTGATGCGCTGGCAGTGTTCCTGCGCCGGTTGCATTCGATTCCTGTTTGTAATTGTCCTTTTAACA
GCGATCGCGTATTTCGTCTCGCTCAGGCGCAATCACGAATGAATAACGGTTTGGTTGATGCGAGTGATTT
TGATGACGAGCGTAATGGCTGGCCTGTTGAACAAGTCTGGAAAGAAATGCATAAACTTTTGCCATTCTCA
CCGGATTCAGTCGTCACTCATGGTGATTTCTCACTTGATAACCTTATTTTTGACGAGGGGAAATTAATAG
GTTGTATTGATGTTGGACGAGTCGGAATCGCAGACCGATACCAGGATCTTGCCATCCTATGGAACTGCCT
CGGTGAGTTTTCTCCTTCATTACAGAAACGGCTTTTTCAAAAATATGGTATTGATAATCCTGATATGAAT
AAATTGCAGTTTCATTTGATGCTCGATGAGTTTTTCTAATCAGAATTGGTTAATTGGTTGTAACACTGGC
AGAGCATTACGCTGACTTGACGGGACGGCGCAAGCTCATGACCAAAATCCCTTAACGTGAGTTACGCGTC
GTTCCACTGAGCGTCAGACCCCGTAGAAAAGATCAAAGGATCTTCTTGAGATCCTTTTTTTCTGCGCGTA
ATCTGCTGCTTGCAAACAAAAAAACCACCGCTACCAGCGGTGGTTTGTTTGCCGGATCAAGAGCTACCAA
CTCTTTTTCCGAAGGTAACTGGCTTCAGCAGAGCGCAGATACCAAATACTGTTCTTCTAGTGTAGCCGTA
GTTAGGCCACCACTTCAAGAACTCTGTAGCACCGCCTACATACCTCGCTCTGCTAATCCTGTTACCAGTG
GCTGCTGCCAGTGGCGATAAGTCGTGTCTTACCGGGTTGGACTCAAGACGATAGTTACCGGATAAGGCGC
AGCGGTCGGGCTGAACGGGGGGTTCGTGCACACAGCCCAGCTTGGAGCGAACGACCTACACCGAACTGAG
ATACCTACAGCGTGAGCTATGAGAAAGCGCCACGCTTCCCGAAGGGAGAAAGGCGGACAGGTATCCGGTA
AGCGGCAGGGTCGGAACAGGAGAGCGCACGAGGGAGCTTCCAGGGGGAAACGCCTGGTATCTTTATAGTC
CTGTCGGGTTTCGCCACCTCTGACTTGAGCGTCGATTTTTGTGATGCTCGTCAGGGGGGCGGAGCCTATG
GAAAAACGCCAGCAACGCGGCCTTTTTACGGTTCCTGGCCTTTTGCTGGCCTTTTGCTCACATGTTCTTT
CCTGCGTTATCCCCTGATTCTGTGGATAACCGTATTACCGCCTTTGAGTGAGCTGATACCGCTCGCCGCA
GCCGAACGACCGAGCGCAGCGAGTCAGTGAGCGAGGAAGCGGAAGAGCGCCCAATACGCAAACCGCCTCT
CCCCGCGCGTTGGCCGATTCATTAATGCAGCTGGCACGACAGGTTTCCCGACTGGAAAGCGGGCAGTGAG
CGCAACGCAATTAATACGCGTACCGCTAGCCAGGAAGAGTTTGTAGAAACGCAAAAAGGCCATCCGTCAG
GATGGCCTTCTGCTTAGTTTGATGCCTGGCAGTTTATGGCGGGCGTCCTGCCCGCCACCCTCCGGGCCGT
TGCTTCACAACGTTCAAATCCGCTCCCGGCGGATTTGTCCTACTCAGGAGAGCGTTCACCGACAAACAAC
AGATAAAACGAAAGGCCCAGTCTTCCGACTGAGCCTTTCGTTTTATTTGATGCCTGGCAGTTCCCTACTC
TCGCGTTAACGCTAGCATGGATGTTTTCCCAGTCACGACGTTGTAAAACGACGGCCAGTCTTAAGCTCGG
GCCCTGCAGCTCTAGAGCTCGAATTCTACAGGTCACTAATACCATCTAAGTAGTTGGTTCATAGTGACTG
CATATGTTGTGTTTTACAGTATTATGTAGTCTGTTTTTTATGCAAAATCTAATTTAATATATTGATA
